>Addgene plasmid #25279 | PP-CDPK1 (3L19) | depositor partial sequence | sequence record 11753 | Author sequence
AAAGAATCAGGTATTGAGCTACCAAGCCTTGCTAATGCTATTGAGAATATGCGTAAATTCCAGAACTCCC
AAAAGCTTGCGCAGGCAGCTCTACTTTATATGGCTTCAAAACTAACTTCTCAAGAGGAAACAAAAGAGCT
AACAGATATTTTCAGACATATAGACAAAAATGGCGATGGGCAGCTTGATCGTCAAGAACTAATTGATGGG
TATTCAAAGTTATCTGGAGAAGAGGTTGCAGTATTTGATTTACCTCAGATTGAAAGTGAAGTAGATGCAA
TTCTAGGCGCTGCAGACTTTGATAGAAATGGTTACATCGACTATTCAGAGTTTGTTACTGTTGCAATGGA
TCGAAAATCTTTATTAAGCAAAGATAAGTTGGAATCAGCTTTCCAAAAATTCGATCAAGACGGGAATGGT
AAGATAAGTGTAGATGAACTTGCTTCAGTTTTTGGATTAGATCATTTGGAAAGTAAAACATGGAAAGAAA
TGATATCTGGAATAGATTCAAACAATGATGGCGATGTTGATTTTGAGGAATTCTGTAAAATGATACAGAA
GCTCTGTTCTAATAATGAACCCCAGCTC
