>Addgene plasmid #25279 | PP-CDPK1 (3L19) | addgene partial sequence | sequence record 31360 | 25279 with T7
TGAATATTTTGTTTACTTTAAGAAGGAGATATACCATGCATCATCATCATCATCACAGCAGCGGCAGAGA
AAACTTGTATTTCCAGGGCAAAGAATCAGGTATTGAGCTACCAAGCCTTGCTAATGCTATTGAGAATATG
CGTAAATTCCAGAACTCCCAAAAGCTTGCGCAGGCAGCTCTACTTTATATGGCTTCAAAACTAACTTCTC
AAGAGGAAACAAAAGAGCTAACAGATATTTTTAGACATATAGACAAAAATGGCGATGGGCAGCTTGATCG
TCAAGAACTAATTGATGGGTATTCAAAGTTATCTGGAGAAGAGGTTGCAGTATTTGATTTACCTCAGATT
GAAAGTGAAGTAGATGCAATTCTAGGCGCTGCAGACTTTGATAGAAATGGTTACATCGACTATTCAGAGT
TTGTTACTGTTGCAATGGATCGAAAATCTTTATTAAGCAAAGATAAGTTGGAATCAGCTTTCCAAAAATT
CGATCAAGACGGGAATGGTAAGATAAGTGTAGATGAACTTGCTTCAGTTTTTGGATTAGATCATTTGGAA
AGTAAAACATGGAAAGAAATGATATCTGGAATAGATTCAAACAATGATGGCGATGTTGATTTTGAGGAAT
TCTGTAAAATGATACAGAAGCTCTGTTCTAATAATGAACCCCAGCTCTGATGACGAAGCTTGCGGCCGCA
CTCGAGGATCCGGCTGCTAACAAAGCCCGAAAGGAAGCTGAGTTGGCTGCTGCCACCGCTGAGCAATAAC
TAGCATAACCCCTTGGGGCCTCTAAACGGGTCTTGAGGGGTTTTTTGCTGAAAGGGAGGAACTATATCCC
GGATATCCCGCAAGAGGGCCCGGCAGTACCGGCATAACCAG
