[The description below was written by a language model from this plasmid's Addgene catalogue record.]
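Description:
PP-CDPK1 (3L19) is a bacterial expression plasmid built on the pET15-MHL backbone from the Structural Genomics Consortium, made to produce a protein fragment for structure determination. It is propagated in standard E. coli cloning strains as a low-copy plasmid under ampicillin selection. The record gives no feature table, so the origin of replication and the regulatory elements are not explicitly listed. The T7 and T7-terminator sequencing primers do indicate that the insert lies between a T7 promoter and T7 terminator, as is typical of pET-series vectors, where transcription depends on T7 RNA polymerase supplied by the expression host.

The insert is a 588 bp fragment of the Cryptosporidium parvum gene cgd5_820, also annotated as CpCDPK3, a calcium-dependent protein kinase. Only residues K325 to L520 are encoded, so this is a defined domain truncation rather than the full open reading frame, in line with the catalogue's note that the construct may not be full length. The record does not say which domain this region represents. The fragment was introduced by restriction enzyme cloning and carries an N-terminal His tag, which allows purification of the recombinant protein by immobilised metal affinity chromatography.

The plasmid name refers to CDPK1, whereas the alternative gene name in the record is CpCDPK3; the record does not explain this difference. The construct corresponds to the deposited crystal structure 3L19. Its main use is therefore recombinant production of this C. parvum kinase fragment for crystallography or related biophysical and biochemical work.
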