Addgene plasmid #25279: PP-CDPK1 (3L19)
Purpose: Bacterial expression for structure determination; may not be full ORF
Depositing lab: Cheryl Arrowsmith. Depositing organization: University of Toronto.
Backbone
  Vector backbone: pET15-MHL
  Backbone manufacturer: SGC
  Backbone size w/o insert (bp): 7737
  Vector type: Bacterial Expression
Growth in bacteria
  Bacterial resistance: Ampicillin, 100 μg/mL
  Growth temperature: 37°C
  Growth strain: DH5alpha
  Copy number: Low Copy
Gene/Insert
  Gene/Insert name: cgd5_820:K325-L520 (alt names: PDB: 3L19; cgd5_820; CpCDPK3)
  Species: Cryptosporidium parvum
  Insert size (bp): 588
  Mutation: Contains amino acids K325-L520
  Entrez Gene: cgd5_820
  Tag / fusion protein: His (N terminal on insert)
  Cloning method: Restriction Enzyme
  Sequencing primers: 5′ T7; 3′ T7-term
Terms and licenses: Academic/Nonprofit Terms; Industry Terms: Not Available to Industry
Depositor comments: PDB: 3L19. http://www.thesgc.org/structures/3L19/
How to cite: PP-CDPK1 (3L19) was a gift from Cheryl Arrowsmith (Addgene plasmid # 25279 ; http://n2t.net/addgene:25279 ; RRID:Addgene_25279)
